Addgene plasmid #227360: pGEX-parkin T103A
Purpose: For bacterial expression of parkin with a mutated ACT.
Depositing lab: Kalle Gehring. Depositing organization: McGill University. Publication: Naturally occurring hyperactive variants of human parkin. Huq TS, Luo J, Fakih R, Sauve V, Gehring K. Commun Biol. 2024 Aug 8;7(1):961. doi: 10.1038/s42003-024-06656-x. PubMed 39117722.
Backbone
  Vector backbone: pGEX-6P-1
  Backbone manufacturer: Amersham
  Vector type: Bacterial Expression
Growth in bacteria
  Bacterial resistance: Ampicillin, 100 μg/mL
  Growth temperature: 37°C
  Growth strain: DH5alpha
  Copy number: Low Copy
Gene/Insert
  Gene/Insert name: Parkin T103A (alt name: PARK2)
  Species: H. sapiens (human)
  Mutation: Codon usage optimized for E.coli expression. Changed threonine 103 to alanine.
  Entrez Gene: PRKN (a.k.a. AR-JP, LPRS2, PARK2, PDJ)
  Tag / fusion protein: GST (C terminal on backbone)
  Cloning method: Gene Synthesis
  Sequencing primers: 5′ pGEXF; 3′ pGEXR
Terms and licenses: Academic/Nonprofit Terms; Industry Terms: Not Available to Industry
Depositor comments: 5' Cloning Site: BamHI (unknown if destroyed), 3' Cloning Site: XhoI (unknown if destroyed).
How to cite: pGEX-parkin T103A was a gift from Kalle Gehring (Addgene plasmid # 227360 ; http://n2t.net/addgene:227360 ; RRID:Addgene_227360)
