[The description below was written by a language model from this plasmid's Addgene catalogue record and pLannotate feature annotations shown in this document.]
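Description:
pGEX-parkin T103A is a bacterial expression plasmid built on the pGEX-6P-1 backbone for producing human parkin (PRKN/PARK2), an E3 ubiquitin ligase, as a glutathione S-transferase fusion in E. coli. The 6,364-nt sequence carries a ColE1/pMB1-type origin of replication and the β-lactamase gene (AmpR) with its own promoter for ampicillin selection. The catalogue lists it as low copy, although the annotation tool labels the origin generically as high-copy and detects only fragments of rop and the pBR322 bom region.

Expression is driven by the tac promoter, a strong trp/lac hybrid, followed by a lac operator. The plasmid also encodes the lac repressor under the lacIq promoter, so transcription is held off until relieved by IPTG. Downstream sits the Schistosoma japonicum GST coding sequence, followed after a short linker by the parkin open reading frame. In the feature table GST therefore lies upstream of parkin, giving an N-terminal tag, even though the catalogue field describes it as "C terminal on backbone". In pGEX-6P vectors the linker normally holds a protease cleavage site for tag removal, but no such site is annotated here. The parkin insert was made by gene synthesis with codons optimized for E. coli, reportedly cloned between BamHI and XhoI, and carries a threonine 103 to alanine substitution, which the record describes as a mutation of the ACT element. Residual lac promoter/operator and lacZα sequences are backbone remnants.

The stated purpose is bacterial expression of this parkin variant. The GST tag permits affinity purification on glutathione resin, and the associated work concerns hyperactive variants of human parkin.
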