Features (pLannotate 1.2.2; 17 found; start..end, strand, type, name):
      6..107     -  CDS            yciV (fragment): RNAAM_ECOLI - Also known as trpH From Escherichia coli (strain K12).
    183..211     +  promoter       tac promoter: strong E. coli promoter; hybrid between the trp and lac UV5 promoters
    219..235     +  protein_bind   lac operator: The lac repressor binds to the lac operator to inhibit transcription in E. coli. This inhibition can be relieved by adding lactose or isopropyl-β-D-thiogalactopyranoside (IPTG). lac repressor encoded by lacI
    258..911     +  CDS            GST26_SCHJA: Experimental evidence at protein level: Swiss-Prot protein existence level 1. GST isoenzymes appear to play a central role in the parasite detoxification system. Other functions are also suspected including a role in increasing the solubility of haematin in the parasite gut. From Schistosoma japonicum (Blood fluke).
    951..2345    +  CDS            PRKN: PRKN_HUMAN - Also known as PARK2. Experimental evidence at protein level: Swiss-Prot protein existence level 1. Functions within a multiprotein E3 ubiquitin ligase complex, catalyzing the covalent attachment of ubiquitin moieties onto substrate proteins (PubMed:10888878, PubMed:10973942, PubMed:11431533, PubMed:12150907, PubMed:12628165, PubMed:15105460, PubMed:16135753, PubMed:21376232, PubMed:21532592, PubMed:23754282, PubMed:23620051, PubMed:24660806, PubMed:24751536, PubMed:32047033, PubMed:29311685, PubMed:22396657). Substrates include SYT11 and VDAC1 (PubMed:32047033, PubMed:29311685). O
   2381..2420    +  CDS            rop (fragment): Rop protein, which maintains plasmids at low copy number; rop
   2522..2562    +  misc_feature   bom (fragment): basis of mobility region from pBR322
   2667..2771    +  promoter       AmpR promoter: bla
   2772..3632    +  CDS            AmpR: β-lactamase; bla; confers resistance to ampicillin, carbenicillin, and related antibiotics
   3803..4391    +  rep_origin     ori: high-copy-number ColE1/pMB1/pBR322/pUC origin of replication
   4577..4628    -  misc_feature   bom (fragment): basis of mobility region from pBR322
   4635..4712    +  promoter       lacIq promoter: lacI (mutant); In the lacIq allele, a single base change in the promoter boosts expression of the lacI gene about 10-fold.
   4713..5795    +  CDS            lacI: lac repressor; lacI; The lac repressor binds to the lac operator to inhibit transcription in E. coli. This inhibition can be relieved by adding lactose or isopropyl-β-D-thiogalactopyranoside (IPTG).
   5808..5829    +  protein_bind   CAP binding site: CAP binding activates transcription in the presence of cAMP. E. coli catabolite activator protein
   5844..5874    +  promoter       lac promoter: promoter for the E. coli lac operon
   5882..5898    +  protein_bind   lac operator: The lac repressor binds to the lac operator to inhibit transcription in E. coli. This inhibition can be relieved by adding lactose or isopropyl-β-D-thiogalactopyranoside (IPTG). lac repressor encoded by lacI
   5918..6091    +  CDS            lacZα: LacZα fragment of β-galactosidase; lacZ fragment
>Addgene plasmid #227360 | pGEX-parkin T103A | addgene full sequence | sequence record 450995 | Addgene NGS Result
ACGTTATCGACTGCACGGTGCACCAATGCTTCTGGCGTCAGGCAGCCATCGGAAGCTGTGGTATGGCTGT
GCAGGTCGTAAATCACTGCATAATTCGTGTCGCTCAAGGCGCACTCCCGTTCTGGATAATGTTTTTTGCG
CCGACATCATAACGGTTCTGGCAAATATTCTGAAATGAGCTGTTGACAATTAATCATCGGCTCGTATAAT
GTGTGGAATTGTGAGCGGATAACAATTTCACACAGGAAACAGTATTCATGTCCCCTATACTAGGTTATTG
GAAAATTAAGGGCCTTGTGCAACCCACTCGACTTCTTTTGGAATATCTTGAAGAAAAATATGAAGAGCAT
TTGTATGAGCGCGATGAAGGTGATAAATGGCGAAACAAAAAGTTTGAATTGGGTTTGGAGTTTCCCAATC
TTCCTTATTATATTGATGGTGATGTTAAATTAACACAGTCTATGGCCATCATACGTTATATAGCTGACAA
GCACAACATGTTGGGTGGTTGTCCAAAAGAGCGTGCAGAGATTTCAATGCTTGAAGGAGCGGTTTTGGAT
ATTAGATACGGTGTTTCGAGAATTGCATATAGTAAAGACTTTGAAACTCTCAAAGTTGATTTTCTTAGCA
AGCTACCTGAAATGCTGAAAATGTTCGAAGATCGTTTATGTCATAAAACATATTTAAATGGTGATCATGT
AACCCATCCTGACTTCATGTTGTATGACGCTCTTGATGTTGTTTTATACATGGACCCAATGTGCCTGGAT
GCGTTCCCAAAATTAGTTTGTTTTAAAAAACGTATTGAAGCTATCCCACAAATTGATAAGTACTTGAAAT
CCAGCAAGTATATAGCATGGCCTTTGCAGGGCTGGCAAGCCACGTTTGGTGGTGGCGACCATCCTCCAAA
ATCGGATCTGGAAGTTCTGTTCCAGGGGCCCCTGGGATCCATGATCGTTTTCGTTCGTTTCAACTCTTCT
CACGGTTTCCCGGTTGAAGTTGACTCTGACACCTCTATCTTCCAGCTGAAAGAAGTTGTTGCGAAACGTC
AGGGTGTTCCAGCAGACCAGCTGCGTGTTATCTTCGCAGGTAAAGAACTGCGTAACGACTGGACCGTTCA
GAACTGCGATCTGGATCAGCAGTCTATCGTTCACATCGTTCAGCGTCCGTGGCGTAAAGGTCAGGAAATG
AACGCGACTGGTGGTGACGACCCGCGTAACGCGGCGGGTGGTTGTGAACGTGAACCGCAGTCTCTGGCAC
GTGTTGACCTGTCTTCCTCTGTTCTGCCGGGTGACTCCGTTGGTCTGGCCGTAATTCTGCACACCGACTC
TCGTAAAGACTCCCCGCCGGCTGGTTCTCCGGCGGGTCGCTCTATCTACAACTCTTTCTACGTGTACTGC
AAAGGTCCGTGCCAGCGTGTACAGCCGGGTAAACTGCGTGTTCAGTGTTCCACTTGCCGTCAGGCGACCC
TGACCCTGACCCAGGGTCCGAGCTGCTGGGACGACGTTCTGATCCCGAACCGTATGTCCGGTGAATGTCA
GTCCCCGCACTGTCCGGGTACCTCCGCAGAATTTTTCTTTAAATGCGGTGCCCACCCGACCTCTGACAAA
GAAACCTCTGTTGCTCTGCACCTGATCGCTACCAACTCCCGTAACATCACCTGCATCACCTGCACCGACG
TTCGCTCCCCGGTTCTGGTTTTTCAGTGCAACTCTCGTCACGTTATCTGCCTGGATTGCTTCCACCTGTA
CTGCGTTACTCGTCTGAATGACCGCCAGTTCGTTCACGACCCGCAGCTGGGCTACTCTCTGCCGTGCGTT
GCGGGTTGCCCGAACTCCCTGATTAAAGAACTGCACCACTTCCGTATCCTGGGCGAGGAACAGTACAACC
GTTACCAGCAGTACGGCGCTGAAGAATGCGTTCTGCAGATGGGTGGCGTTCTGTGCCCGCGTCCGGGTTG
CGGCGCGGGCCTGCTGCCGGAACCGGACCAGCGTAAAGTGACGTGTGAAGGTGGTAACGGTTTAGGTTGC
GGCTTCGCGTTCTGTCGTGAATGCAAAGAAGCATATCATGAAGGTGAATGTTCCGCAGTTTTTGAAGCTA
GCGGCACCACTACCCAGGCGTACCGTGTTGATGAACGTGCTGCTGAACAGGCTCGTTGGGAAGCAGCAAG
TAAAGAAACTATTAAAAAGACCACTAAACCGTGTCCGCGTTGCCACGTTCCGGTTGAAAAGAACGGTGGT
TGCATGCACATGAAATGCCCGCAGCCGCAGTGCCGTCTGGAATGGTGCTGGAACTGCGGTTGCGAATGGA
ACCGTGTTTGCATGGGTGACCACTGGTTCGACGTTTAGCTCGAGCGGCCGCATCGTGACTGACTGACGAT
CTGCCTCGCGCGTTTCGGTGATGACGGTGAAAACCTCTGACACATGCAGCTCCCGGAGACGGTCACAGCT
TGTCTGTAAGCGGATGCCGGGAGCAGACAAGCCCGTCAGGGCGCGTCAGCGGGTGTTGGCGGGTGTCGGG
GCGCAGCCATGACCCAGTCACGTAGCGATAGCGGAGTGTATAATTCTTGAAGACGAAAGGGCCTCGTGAT
ACGCCTATTTTTATAGGTTAATGTCATGATAATAATGGTTTCTTAGACGTCAGGTGGCACTTTTCGGGGA
AATGTGCGCGGAACCCCTATTTGTTTATTTTTCTAAATACATTCAAATATGTATCCGCTCATGAGACAAT
AACCCTGATAAATGCTTCAATAATATTGAAAAAGGAAGAGTATGAGTATTCAACATTTCCGTGTCGCCCT
TATTCCCTTTTTTGCGGCATTTTGCCTTCCTGTTTTTGCTCACCCAGAAACGCTGGTGAAAGTAAAAGAT
GCTGAAGATCAGTTGGGTGCACGAGTGGGTTACATCGAACTGGATCTCAACAGCGGTAAGATCCTTGAGA
GTTTTCGCCCCGAAGAACGTTTTCCAATGATGAGCACTTTTAAAGTTCTGCTATGTGGCGCGGTATTATC
CCGTGTTGACGCCGGGCAAGAGCAACTCGGTCGCCGCATACACTATTCTCAGAATGACTTGGTTGAGTAC
TCACCAGTCACAGAAAAGCATCTTACGGATGGCATGACAGTAAGAGAATTATGCAGTGCTGCCATAACCA
TGAGTGATAACACTGCGGCCAACTTACTTCTGACAACGATCGGAGGACCGAAGGAGCTAACCGCTTTTTT
GCACAACATGGGGGATCATGTAACTCGCCTTGATCGTTGGGAACCGGAGCTGAATGAAGCCATACCAAAC
GACGAGCGTGACACCACGATGCCTGCAGCAATGGCAACAACGTTGCGCAAACTATTAACTGGCGAACTAC
TTACTCTAGCTTCCCGGCAACAATTAATAGACTGGATGGAGGCGGATAAAGTTGCAGGACCACTTCTGCG
CTCGGCCCTTCCGGCTGGCTGGTTTATTGCTGATAAATCTGGAGCCGGTGAGCGTGGGTCTCGCGGTATC
ATTGCAGCACTGGGGCCAGATGGTAAGCCCTCCCGTATCGTAGTTATCTACACGACGGGGAGTCAGGCAA
CTATGGATGAACGAAATAGACAGATCGCTGAGATAGGTGCCTCACTGATTAAGCATTGGTAACTGTCAGA
CCAAGTTTACTCATATATACTTTAGATTGATTTAAAACTTCATTTTTAATTTAAAAGGATCTAGGTGAAG
ATCCTTTTTGATAATCTCATGACCAAAATCCCTTAACGTGAGTTTTCGTTCCACTGAGCGTCAGACCCCG
TAGAAAAGATCAAAGGATCTTCTTGAGATCCTTTTTTTCTGCGCGTAATCTGCTGCTTGCAAACAAAAAA
ACCACCGCTACCAGCGGTGGTTTGTTTGCCGGATCAAGAGCTACCAACTCTTTTTCCGAAGGTAACTGGC
TTCAGCAGAGCGCAGATACCAAATACTGTCCTTCTAGTGTAGCCGTAGTTAGGCCACCACTTCAAGAACT
CTGTAGCACCGCCTACATACCTCGCTCTGCTAATCCTGTTACCAGTGGCTGCTGCCAGTGGCGATAAGTC
GTGTCTTACCGGGTTGGACTCAAGACGATAGTTACCGGATAAGGCGCAGCGGTCGGGCTGAACGGGGGGT
TCGTGCACACAGCCCAGCTTGGAGCGAACGACCTACACCGAACTGAGATACCTACAGCGTGAGCTATGAG
AAAGCGCCACGCTTCCCGAAGGGAGAAAGGCGGACAGGTATCCGGTAAGCGGCAGGGTCGGAACAGGAGA
GCGCACGAGGGAGCTTCCAGGGGGAAACGCCTGGTATCTTTATAGTCCTGTCGGGTTTCGCCACCTCTGA
CTTGAGCGTCGATTTTTGTGATGCTCGTCAGGGGGGCGGAGCCTATGGAAAAACGCCAGCAACGCGGCCT
TTTTACGGTTCCTGGCCTTTTGCTGGCCTTTTGCTCACATGTTCTTTCCTGCGTTATCCCCTGATTCTGT
GGATAACCGTATTACCGCCTTTGAGTGAGCTGATACCGCTCGCCGCAGCCGAACGACCGAGCGCAGCGAG
TCAGTGAGCGAGGAAGCGGAAGAGCGCCTGATGCGGTATTTTCTCCTTACGCATCTGTGCGGTATTTCAC
ACCGCATAAATTCCGACACCATCGAATGGTGCAAAACCTTTCGCGGTATGGCATGATAGCGCCCGGAAGA
GAGTCAATTCAGGGTGGTGAATGTGAAACCAGTAACGTTATACGATGTCGCAGAGTATGCCGGTGTCTCT
TATCAGACCGTTTCCCGCGTGGTGAACCAGGCCAGCCACGTTTCTGCGAAAACGCGGGAAAAAGTGGAAG
CGGCGATGGCGGAGCTGAATTACATTCCCAACCGCGTGGCACAACAACTGGCGGGCAAACAGTCGTTGCT
GATTGGCGTTGCCACCTCCAGTCTGGCCCTGCACGCGCCGTCGCAAATTGTCGCGGCGATTAAATCTCGC
GCCGATCAACTGGGTGCCAGCGTGGTGGTGTCGATGGTAGAACGAAGCGGCGTCGAAGCCTGTAAAGCGG
CGGTGCACAATCTTCTCGCGCAACGCGTCAGTGGGCTGATCATTAACTATCCGCTGGATGACCAGGATGC
CATTGCTGTGGAAGCTGCCTGCACTAATGTTCCGGCGTTATTTCTTGATGTCTCTGACCAGACACCCATC
AACAGTATTATTTTCTCCCATGAAGACGGTACGCGACTGGGCGTGGAGCATCTGGTCGCATTGGGTCACC
AGCAAATCGCGCTGTTAGCGGGCCCATTAAGTTCTGTCTCGGCGCGTCTGCGTCTGGCTGGCTGGCATAA
ATATCTCACTCGCAATCAAATTCAGCCGATAGCGGAACGGGAAGGCGACTGGAGTGCCATGTCCGGTTTT
CAACAAACCATGCAAATGCTGAATGAGGGCATCGTTCCCACTGCGATGCTGGTTGCCAACGATCAGATGG
CGCTGGGCGCAATGCGCGCCATTACCGAGTCCGGGCTGCGCGTTGGTGCGGATATCTCGGTAGTGGGATA
CGACGATACCGAAGACAGCTCATGTTATATCCCGCCGTTAACCACCATCAAACAGGATTTTCGCCTGCTG
GGGCAAACCAGCGTGGACCGCTTGCTGCAACTCTCTCAGGGCCAGGCGGTGAAGGGCAATCAGCTGTTGC
CCGTCTCACTGGTGAAAAGAAAAACCACCCTGGCGCCCAATACGCAAACCGCCTCTCCCCGCGCGTTGGC
CGATTCATTAATGCAGCTGGCACGACAGGTTTCCCGACTGGAAAGCGGGCAGTGAGCGCAACGCAATTAA
TGTGAGTTAGCTCACTCATTAGGCACCCCAGGCTTTACACTTTATGCTTCCGGCTCGTATGTTGTGTGGA
ATTGTGAGCGGATAACAATTTCACACAGGAAACAGCTATGACCATGATTACGGATTCACTGGCCGTCGTT
TTACAACGTCGTGACTGGGAAAACCCTGGCGTTACCCAACTTAATCGCCTTGCAGCACATCCCCCTTTCG
CCAGCTGGCGTAATAGCGAAGAGGCCCGCACCGATCGCCCTTCCCAACAGTTGCGCAGCCTGAATGGCGA
ATGGCGCTTTGCCTGGTTTCCGGCACCAGAAGCGGTGCCGGAAAGCTGGCTGGAGTGCGATCTTCCTGAG
GCCGATACTGTCGTCGTCCCCTCAAACTGGCAGATGCACGGTTACGATGCGCCCATCTACACCAACGTAA
CCTATCCCATTACGGTCAATCCGCCGTTTGTTCCCACGGAGAATCCGACGGGTTGTTACTCGCTCACATT
TAATGTTGATGAAAGCTGGCTACAGGAAGGCCAGACGCGAATTATTTTTGATGGCGTTGGAATT
